Addgene plasmid #104056: pAAV-TRE-eYFP
Purpose: An AAV genome with tet-inducible expression of the fluorescent protein eYFP
Depositing lab: Viviana Gradinaru. Depositing organization: California Institute of Technology. Publication: Systemic AAV vectors for widespread and targeted gene delivery in rodents. Challis RC, Ravindra Kumar S, Chan KY, Challis C, Beadle K, Jang MJ, Kim HM, Rajendran PS, Tompkins JD, Shivkumar K, Deverman BE, Gradinaru V. Nat Protoc. 2019 Feb;14(2):379-414. doi: 10.1038/s41596-018-0097-3. PubMed 30626963.
Backbone
  Vector backbone: pAAV
  Backbone size w/o insert (bp): 4745
  Vector type: AAV
Growth in bacteria
  Bacterial resistance: Ampicillin, 100 μg/mL
  Growth temperature: 37°C
  Growth strain: NEB Stable
  Copy number: High Copy
Gene/Insert
  Gene/Insert name: EYFP
  Insert size (bp): 720
  Promoter: TRE
  Cloning method: Restriction Enzyme; 5′ cloning site KpnI (not destroyed); 3′ cloning site EcoRI (not destroyed)
Terms and licenses: Academic/Nonprofit Terms; Industry Terms: Not Available to Industry
Depositor comments: Please visit https://www.biorxiv.org/content/early/2018/01/19/246405 for bioRxiv preprint.
How to cite: pAAV-TRE-eYFP was a gift from Viviana Gradinaru (Addgene plasmid # 104056 ; http://n2t.net/addgene:104056 ; RRID:Addgene_104056)
