[The description below was written by a language model from this plasmid's Addgene catalogue record and the feature table of its GenBank file.]
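Description:
pAAV-TRE-eYFP is an adeno-associated virus transfer (genome) plasmid built on a pAAV backbone, about 5.2 kb in the held sequence record. It carries a tetracycline-responsive expression cassette for enhanced yellow fluorescent protein between two AAV2 inverted terminal repeats. The ITRs are the only viral elements present. They are the cis signals that allow the intervening DNA to be replicated and packaged into AAV capsids when rep, cap and helper functions are supplied in trans. Outside the ITRs, the plasmid has a high-copy ColE1/pUC-type origin and a beta-lactamase gene with its own promoter for ampicillin selection in E. coli, plus an f1 phage origin. The catalogue lists a recombination-deficient strain for propagation, a common choice for keeping ITRs intact.

The payload begins with the TRE promoter, annotated as an array of eight tet operator sites. A CMV-promoter primer site lies just downstream, consistent with a minimal CMV-type core promoter, although that core is not annotated as a feature. This promoter has little activity alone and is switched on when a tetracycline-controlled transactivator (tTA or rtTA) binds the operators. No transactivator is encoded here, so one must come from a second vector or a transgenic host. The 720 bp mammalian codon-optimized EYFP coding sequence, cloned between KpnI and EcoRI sites, follows. After it come a WPRE, which enhances transcript stability and expression, and the human growth hormone polyadenylation signal. A short "Factor Xa site" annotated within the WPRE is probably an incidental sequence match.

The construct is used to produce recombinant AAV for tet-inducible fluorescent labelling of cells. The associated publication concerns systemic AAV delivery for widespread and targeted gene transfer in rodents.
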