LOCUS       Exported 5180 bp ds-DNA circular SYN 12-MAY-2021
DEFINITION  An AAV genome with tet-inducible expression of the fluorescent
            protein eYFP.
ACCESSION   .
VERSION     .
KEYWORDS    pAAV-TRE-eYFP
SOURCE      synthetic DNA construct
  ORGANISM  synthetic DNA construct
REFERENCE   1 (bases 1 to 5180)
  AUTHORS   Challis RC, Ravindra Kumar S, Chan KY, Challis C, Beadle K, Jang MJ,
            Kim HM, Rajendran PS, Tompkins JD, Shivkumar K, Deverman BE,
            Gradinaru V
  TITLE     Systemic AAV vectors for widespread and targeted gene delivery in
            rodents.
  JOURNAL   Nat Protoc. 2019 Feb;14(2):379-414. doi: 10.1038/s41596-018-0097-3.
  PUBMED    30626963
REFERENCE   2 (bases 1 to 5180)
  AUTHORS   .
  TITLE     Direct Submission
  JOURNAL   Exported May 12, 2021 from SnapGene Server 1.1.58
            http://www.snapgene.com
FEATURES             Location/Qualifiers
     source          1..5180
                     /organism="synthetic DNA construct"
                     /mol_type="other DNA"
     repeat_region   1..130
                     /label=AAV2 ITR (alternate)
                     /note="Functional equivalent of wild-type AAV2 ITR"
     protein_bind    165..183
                     /gene="tetO"
                     /label=tet operator
                     /bound_moiety="tetracycline repressor TetR"
                     /note="bacterial operator O2 for the tetR and tetA genes"
     protein_bind    202..220
                     /gene="tetO"
                     /label=tet operator
                     /bound_moiety="tetracycline repressor TetR"
                     /note="bacterial operator O2 for the tetR and tetA genes"
     protein_bind    239..257
                     /gene="tetO"
                     /label=tet operator
                     /bound_moiety="tetracycline repressor TetR"
                     /note="bacterial operator O2 for the tetR and tetA genes"
     protein_bind    276..294
                     /gene="tetO"
                     /label=tet operator
                     /bound_moiety="tetracycline repressor TetR"
                     /note="bacterial operator O2 for the tetR and tetA genes"
     protein_bind    313..331
                     /gene="tetO"
                     /label=tet operator
                     /bound_moiety="tetracycline repressor TetR"
                     /note="bacterial operator O2 for the tetR and tetA genes"
     protein_bind    350..368
                     /gene="tetO"
                     /label=tet operator
                     /bound_moiety="tetracycline repressor TetR"
                     /note="bacterial operator O2 for the tetR and tetA genes"
     protein_bind    387..405
                     /gene="tetO"
                     /label=tet operator
                     /bound_moiety="tetracycline repressor TetR"
                     /note="bacterial operator O2 for the tetR and tetA genes"
     protein_bind    424..442
                     /gene="tetO"
                     /label=tet operator
                     /bound_moiety="tetracycline repressor TetR"
                     /note="bacterial operator O2 for the tetR and tetA genes"
     primer_bind     464..488
                     /label=LNCX
                     /note="Human CMV promoter, forward primer"
     CDS             563..1282
                     /codon_start=1
                     /product="enhanced YFP"
                     /label=EYFP
                     /note="mammalian codon-optimized"
                     /translation="MVSKGEELFTGVVPILVELDGDVNGHKFSVSGEGEGDATYGKLTL
                     KFICTTGKLPVPWPTLVTTFGYGLQCFARYPDHMKQHDFFKSAMPEGYVQERTIFFKDD
                     GNYKTRAEVKFEGDTLVNRIELKGIDFKEDGNILGHKLEYNYNSHNVYIMADKQKNGIK
                     VNFKIRHNIEDGSVQLADHYQQNTPIGDGPVLLPDNHYLSYQSALSKDPNEKRDHMVLL
                     EFVTAAGITLGMDELYK"
     primer_bind     complement(608..629)
                     /label=EGFP-N
                     /note="EGFP, reverse primer"
     primer_bind     complement(869..888)
                     /label=EXFP-R
                     /note="For distinguishing EGFP variants, reverse primer"
     primer_bind     1216..1237
                     /label=EGFP-C
                     /note="EGFP, forward primer"
     misc_feature    1307..1895
                     /label=WPRE
                     /note="woodchuck hepatitis virus posttranscriptional
                     regulatory element"
     primer_bind     complement(1360..1380)
                     /label=WPRE-R
                     /note="WPRE, reverse primer"
     CDS             complement(1778..1789)
                     /codon_start=1
                     /product="Factor Xa recognition and cleavage site"
                     /label=Factor Xa site
                     /translation="IEGR"
     polyA_signal    1927..2403
                     /label=hGH poly(A) signal
                     /note="human growth hormone polyadenylation signal"
     primer_bind     complement(2126..2145)
                     /label=hGH-PA-R
                     /note="Human growth hormone terminator, reverse primer"
     repeat_region   2443..2583
                     /label=AAV2 ITR
                     /note="inverted terminal repeat of adeno-associated virus
                     serotype 2"
     repeat_region   2443..2572
                     /label=AAV2 ITR
     rep_origin      2658..3113
                     /direction=RIGHT
                     /label=f1 ori
                     /note="f1 bacteriophage origin of replication; arrow
                     indicates direction of (+) strand synthesis"
     primer_bind     complement(2745..2764)
                     /label=F1ori-R
                     /note="F1 origin, reverse primer"
     primer_bind     2955..2976
                     /label=F1ori-F
                     /note="F1 origin, forward primer"
     primer_bind     complement(3130..3149)
                     /label=pRS-marker
                     /note="pRS vectors, use to sequence yeast selectable
                     marker"
     primer_bind     3249..3271
                     /label=pGEX 3'
                     /note="pGEX vectors, reverse primer"
     primer_bind     complement(3309..3327)
                     /label=pBRforEco
                     /note="pBR322 vectors, upsteam of EcoRI site, forward
                     primer"
     promoter        3395..3499
                     /gene="bla"
                     /label=AmpR promoter
     CDS             3500..4360
                     /codon_start=1
                     /gene="bla"
                     /product="beta-lactamase"
                     /label=AmpR
                     /note="confers resistance to ampicillin, carbenicillin, and
                     related antibiotics"
                     /translation="MSIQHFRVALIPFFAAFCLPVFAHPETLVKVKDAEDQLGARVGYI
                     ELDLNSGKILESFRPEERFPMMSTFKVLLCGAVLSRIDAGQEQLGRRIHYSQNDLVEYS
                     PVTEKHLTDGMTVRELCSAAITMSDNTAANLLLTTIGGPKELTAFLHNMGDHVTRLDRW
                     EPELNEAIPNDERDTTMPVAMATTLRKLLTGELLTLASRQQLIDWMEADKVAGPLLRSA
                     LPAGWFIADKSGAGERGSRGIIAALGPDGKPSRIVVIYTTGSQATMDERNRQIAEIGAS
                     LIKHW"
     primer_bind     complement(3718..3737)
                     /label=Amp-R
                     /note="Ampicillin resistance gene, reverse primer"
     rep_origin      4531..5119
                     /direction=RIGHT
                     /label=ori
                     /note="high-copy-number ColE1/pMB1/pBR322/pUC origin of
                     replication"
     primer_bind     5020..5039
                     /label=pBR322ori-F
                     /note="pBR322 origin, forward primer"
ORIGIN
        1 cctgcaggca gctgcgcgct cgctcgctca ctgaggccgc ccgggcgtcg ggcgaccttt
       61 ggtcgcccgg cctcagtgag cgagcgagcg cgcagagagg gagtggccaa ctccatcact
      121 aggggttcct gcggccgcac gcgtatcaag tgccacctga cgtctcccta tcagtgatag
      181 agaagtcgac acgtctcgag ctccctatca gtgatagaga aggtacgtct agaacgtctc
      241 cctatcagtg atagagaagt cgacacgtct cgagctccct atcagtgata gagaaggtac
      301 gtctagaacg tctccctatc agtgatagag aagtcgacac gtctcgagct ccctatcagt
      361 gatagagaag gtacgtctag aacgtctccc tatcagtgat agagaagtcg acacgtctcg
      421 agctccctat cagtgataga gaagctaccc cctatataag cagagctcgt ttagtgaacc
      481 gtcagatcgc ctggagacgc catccacgct gttttgacct ccatagaaga caccgggacc
      541 gatccagcct ggatccggta ccatggtgag caagggcgag gagctgttca ccggggtggt
      601 gcccatcctg gtcgagctgg acggcgacgt aaacggccac aagttcagcg tgtccggcga
      661 gggcgagggc gatgccacct acggcaagct gaccctgaag ttcatctgca ccaccggcaa
      721 gctgcccgtg ccctggccca ccctcgtgac caccttcggc tacggcctgc agtgcttcgc
      781 ccgctacccc gaccacatga agcagcacga cttcttcaag tccgccatgc ccgaaggcta
      841 cgtccaggag cgcaccatct tcttcaagga cgacggcaac tacaagaccc gcgccgaggt
      901 gaagttcgag ggcgacaccc tggtgaaccg catcgagctg aagggcatcg acttcaagga
      961 ggacggcaac atcctggggc acaagctgga gtacaactac aacagccaca acgtctatat
     1021 catggccgac aagcagaaga acggcatcaa ggtgaacttc aagatccgcc acaacatcga
     1081 ggacggcagc gtgcagctcg ccgaccacta ccagcagaac acccccatcg gcgacggccc
     1141 cgtgctgctg cccgacaacc actacctgag ctaccagtcc gccctgagca aagaccccaa
     1201 cgagaagcgc gatcacatgg tcctgctgga gttcgtgacc gccgccggga tcactctcgg
     1261 catggacgag ctgtacaagt aagaattcga tatcaagctt atcgataatc aacctctgga
     1321 ttacaaaatt tgtgaaagat tgactggtat tcttaactat gttgctcctt ttacgctatg
     1381 tggatacgct gctttaatgc ctttgtatca tgctattgct tcccgtatgg ctttcatttt
     1441 ctcctccttg tataaatcct ggttgctgtc tctttatgag gagttgtggc ccgttgtcag
     1501 gcaacgtggc gtggtgtgca ctgtgtttgc tgacgcaacc cccactggtt ggggcattgc
     1561 caccacctgt cagctccttt ccgggacttt cgctttcccc ctccctattg ccacggcgga
     1621 actcatcgcc gcctgccttg cccgctgctg gacaggggct cggctgttgg gcactgacaa
     1681 ttccgtggtg ttgtcgggga aatcatcgtc ctttccttgg ctgctcgcct atgttgccac
     1741 ctggattctg cgcgggacgt ccttctgcta cgtcccttcg gccctcaatc cagcggacct
     1801 tccttcccgc ggcctgctgc cggctctgcg gcctcttccg cgtcttcgcc ttcgccctca
     1861 gacgagtcgg atctcccttt gggccgcctc cccgcatcga taccgagcgc tgctcgagag
     1921 atctacgggt ggcatccctg tgacccctcc ccagtgcctc tcctggccct ggaagttgcc
     1981 actccagtgc ccaccagcct tgtcctaata aaattaagtt gcatcatttt gtctgactag
     2041 gtgtccttct ataatattat ggggtggagg ggggtggtat ggagcaaggg gcaagttggg
     2101 aagacaacct gtagggcctg cggggtctat tgggaaccaa gctggagtgc agtggcacaa
     2161 tcttggctca ctgcaatctc cgcctcctgg gttcaagcga ttctcctgcc tcagcctccc
     2221 gagttgttgg gattccaggc atgcatgacc aggctcagct aatttttgtt tttttggtag
     2281 agacggggtt tcaccatatt ggccaggctg gtctccaact cctaatctca ggtgatctac
     2341 ccaccttggc ctcccaaatt gctgggatta caggcgtgaa ccactgctcc cttccctgtc
     2401 cttctgattt tgtaggtaac cacgtgcgga ccgagcggcc gcaggaaccc ctagtgatgg
     2461 agttggccac tccctctctg cgcgctcgct cgctcactga ggccgggcga ccaaaggtcg
     2521 cccgacgccc gggctttgcc cgggcggcct cagtgagcga gcgagcgcgc agctgcctgc
     2581 aggggcgcct gatgcggtat tttctcctta cgcatctgtg cggtatttca caccgcatan
     2641 nnnnnnnnnn nnnnnnnnnn nnnnnnnnnn nnnnnnnnnn nnnnnnnnnn nnnnnnnnnn
     2701 nnnnnnnnnn nnnnnnnnnn nnnnnnnnnn nnnntnnnnn nnnnnnnnnn nnnnnnnnnn
     2761 nnnnnnnnnn nnnnnnnnnn ncnnnnnnnn nnnnnnnnnn nnnnnnnnnn nnnnnnnnnn
     2821 nnnnnnnnnn nnnnnnnnnn nnnnnnnnnn nnnnnnnnnn nnnnnnnnnn nnnnnnnnnn
     2881 nnnnnnnnnn nnnnnnnnnn nnnnnnnnnn nnnnnnnnnn nnncctttga cgttggagtc
     2941 cacgttcttt aatagtggac tcttgttcca aactggaaca acactcaact ctatctcggg
     3001 ctattctttt gatttataag ggattttgcc gatttcggtc tattggttaa aaaatgagct
     3061 gatttaacaa aaatttaacg cgaattttaa caaaatatta acgtttacaa ttttatggtg
     3121 cactctcagt acaatctgct ctgatgccgc atagttaagc cagccccgac acccgccaac
     3181 acccgctgac gcgccctgac gggcttgtct gctcccggca tccgcttaca gacaagctgt
     3241 gaccgtctcc gggagctgca tgtgtcagag gttttcaccg tcatcaccga aacgcgcgag
     3301 acgaaagggc ctcgtgatac gcctattttt ataggttaat gtcatgataa taatggtttc
     3361 ttagacgtca ggtggcactt ttcggggaaa tgtgcgcgga acccctattt gtttattttt
     3421 ctaaatacat tcaaatatgt atccgctcat gagacaataa ccctgataaa tgcttcaata
     3481 atattgaaaa aggaagagta tgagtattca acatttccgt gtcgccctta ttcccttttt
     3541 tgcggcattt tgccttcctg tttttgctca cccagaaacg ctggtgaaag taaaagatgc
     3601 tgaagatcag ttgggtgcac gagtgggtta catcgaactg gatctcaaca gcggtaagat
     3661 ccttgagagt tttcgccccg aagaacgttt tccaatgatg agcactttta aagttctgct
     3721 atgtggcgcg gtattatccc gtattgacgc cgggcaagag caactcggtc gccgcataca
     3781 ctattctcag aatgacttgg ttgagtactc accagtcaca gaaaagcatc ttacggatgg
     3841 catgacagta agagaattat gcagtgctgc cataaccatg agtgataaca ctgcggccaa
     3901 cttacttctg acaacgatcg gaggaccgaa ggagctaacc gcttttttgc acaacatggg
     3961 ggatcatgta actcgccttg atcgttggga accggagctg aatgaagcca taccaaacga
     4021 cgagcgtgac accacgatgc ctgtagcaat ggcaacaacg ttgcgcaaac tattaactgg
     4081 cgaactactt actctagctt cccggcaaca attaatagac tggatggagg cggataaagt
     4141 tgcaggacca cttctgcgct cggcccttcc ggctggctgg tttattgctg ataaatctgg
     4201 agccggtgag cgtgggtctc gcggtatcat tgcagcactg gggccagatg gtaagccctc
     4261 ccgtatcgta gttatctaca cgacggggag tcaggcaact atggatgaac gaaatagaca
     4321 gatcgctgag ataggtgcct cactgattaa gcattggtaa ctgtcagacc aagtttactc
     4381 atatatactt tagattgatt taaaacttca tttttaattt aaaaggatct aggtgaagat
     4441 cctttttgat aatctcatga ccaaaatccc ttaacgtgag ttttcgttcc actgagcgtc
     4501 agaccccgta gaaaagatca aaggatcttc ttgagatcct ttttttctgc gcgtaatctg
     4561 ctgcttgcaa acaaaaaaac caccgctacc agcggtggtt tgtttgccgg atcaagagct
     4621 accaactctt tttccgaagg taactggctt cagcagagcg cagataccaa atactgttct
     4681 tctagtgtag ccgtagttag gccaccactt caagaactct gtagcaccgc ctacatacct
     4741 cgctctgcta atcctgttac cagtggctgc tgccagtggc gataagtcgt gtcttaccgg
     4801 gttggactca agacgatagt taccggataa ggcgcagcgg tcgggctgaa cggggggttc
     4861 gtgcacacag cccagcttgg agcgaacgac ctacaccgaa ctgagatacc tacagcgtga
     4921 gctatgagaa agcgccacgc ttcccgaagg gagaaaggcg gacaggtatc cggtaagcgg
     4981 cagggtcgga acaggagagc gcacgaggga gcttccaggg ggaaacgcct ggtatcttta
     5041 tagtcctgtc gggtttcgcc acctctgact tgagcgtcga tttttgtgat gctcgtcagg
     5101 ggggcggagc ctatggaaaa acgccagcaa cgcggccttt ttacggttcc tggccttttg
     5161 ctggcctttt gctcacatgt
//
